Addgene plasmid #132307: pDONR221_SPNS2
Purpose: Gateway entry clone with codon-optimized ORF sequence for subcloning into custom expression vectors
Depositing lab: RESOLUTE Consortium & Giulio Superti-Furga. Depositing organization: CeMM Research Center for Molecular Medicine. Publication: The RESOLUTE consortium: unlocking SLC transporters for drug discovery. Superti-Furga G, Lackner D, Wiedmer T, Ingles-Prieto A, Barbosa B, Girardi E, Goldmann U, Gurtl B, Klavins K, Klimek C, Lindinger S, Lineiro-Retes E, Muller AC, Onstein S, Redinger G, Reil D, Sedlyarov V, Wolf G, Crawford M, Everley R, ... Steppan CM. Nat Rev Drug Discov. 2020 Jul;19(7):429-430. doi: 10.1038/d41573-020-00056-6. PubMed 32265506.
Backbone
  Vector backbone: pDONR221
  Backbone manufacturer: Thermo Fisher Scientific
  Backbone size w/o insert (bp): 2550
  Vector type: Mammalian Expression
Growth in bacteria
  Bacterial resistance: Kanamycin, 50 μg/mL
  Growth temperature: 37°C
  Growth strain: Stbl3
  Copy number: High Copy
Gene/Insert
  Gene/Insert name: SPNS2 (alt name: SLC62A2)
  Species: H. sapiens (human)
  Insert size (bp): 1647
  Entrez Gene: SPNS2
  Cloning method: Gateway Cloning
  Sequencing primers: 5′ M13-fwd; 3′ M13-rev
Terms and licenses: Academic/Nonprofit Terms; Industry Terms
Depositor comments: For more information on the full Resolute plasmid collection, please see www.addgene.org/depositor-collections/re-solute/. Please provide your feedback on this plasmid to the RESOLUTE consortium by filling out their RESOLUTE repository feedback form: https://forms.office.com/Pages/ResponsePage.aspx?id=0e05yklzmkS7rjFGQL4N7z4feCLQvEJAmVcOCM_u885UN1JJRko0Ukg4TVQwNTZLOUxPQVJWT1NHUCQlQCN0PWcu
How to cite: pDONR221_SPNS2 was a gift from RESOLUTE Consortium & Giulio Superti-Furga (Addgene plasmid # 132307 ; http://n2t.net/addgene:132307 ; RRID:Addgene_132307)
