[The description below was written by a language model from this plasmid's Addgene catalogue record and pLannotate feature annotations shown in this document.]
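Description:
pDONR221_SPNS2 is a Gateway entry clone built on the pDONR221 backbone and carrying a codon-optimized open reading frame for human SPNS2 (also listed as SLC62A2). It is part of a large collection of solute carrier clones made for transporter research. The sequenced plasmid is about 4.2 kb. It replicates in E. coli from a high-copy ColE1/pUC-type origin and is selected with kanamycin through an aminoglycoside phosphotransferase (KanR) gene.

The 1,647 bp SPNS2 coding sequence sits between attL1 and attL2, the recombination sites used by LR Clonase to move an insert in a defined orientation into any attR-containing destination vector. SPNS2 is annotated as a transporter of the lysosphingolipid sphingosine 1-phosphate. It contributes to S1P secretion and to the gradient between circulating and tissue S1P that controls lymphocyte trafficking. Upstream of attL1 lie the rrnB T1 and T2 terminators, which insulate the insert from read-through transcription in bacteria. The short lacI and lacZα fragments annotated nearby are backbone remnants, not functional genes. A T7 promoter lies just beyond attL2, pointing back toward the insert on the opposite strand, so it would yield antisense rather than coding transcripts. M13 forward and reverse primer sites flank the cassette for sequence verification.

Although the catalogue lists the vector type as mammalian expression, the feature table shows no eukaryotic promoter, polyadenylation signal or epitope tag. The plasmid itself is therefore not an expression construct. Its stated purpose is to serve as a source clone for subcloning the SPNS2 ORF into custom expression vectors, which then supply the promoter, tags and selection appropriate to the intended host.
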