Features (pLannotate 1.2.2; 10 found; start..end, strand, type, name):
    121..213     +  CDS            lacI (fragment): lac repressor; lacI; The lac repressor binds to the lac operator to inhibit transcription in E. coli. This inhibition can be relieved by adding lactose or isopropyl-β-D-thiogalactopyranoside (IPTG).
    268..295     -  terminator     rrnB T2 terminator: transcription terminator T2 from the E. coli rrnB gene
    427..470     +  terminator     rrnB T1 terminator: Escherichia coli rrnB; transcription terminator T1 from the E. coli rrnB gene
    517..553     -  CDS            lacZα (fragment): LacZα fragment of β-galactosidase; lacZ fragment
    569..668     +  protein_bind   attL1: mutant version of attL; recombination site for the Gateway® LR reaction LR Clonase™
    674..2320    +  CDS            SPNS2: SPNS2_HUMAN - Experimental evidence at protein level: Swiss-Prot protein existence level 1. Acts a a crucial lysosphingolipid sphingosine 1-phosphate (S1P) transporter involved in S1P secretion and function (PubMed:19074308, PubMed:23180825). S1P is a bioactive signaling molecule that regulates many physiological processes important for the development and for the immune system. Regulates levels of S1P and the S1P gradient that exists between the high circulating concentrations of S1P and low tissue levels that control lymphocyte trafficking (PubMed:19074308, PubMed:23180825). From Homo sapien
   2322..2421    -  protein_bind   attL2: mutant version of attL; recombination site for the Gateway® LR reaction LR Clonase™
   2439..2457    -  promoter       T7 promoter: promoter for bacteriophage T7 RNA polymerase
   2591..3400    +  CDS            KanR: aminoglycoside phosphotransferase; aph(3')-Ia; confers resistance to kanamycin in bacteria or G418 (Geneticin®) in eukaryotes
   3547..4135    +  rep_origin     ori: high-copy-number ColE1/pMB1/pBR322/pUC origin of replication
>Addgene plasmid #132307 | pDONR221_SPNS2 | addgene full sequence | sequence record 262920 | Addgene NGS Result
CTTTCCTGCGTTATCCCCTGATTCTGTGGATAACCGTATTACCGCCTTTGAGTGAGCTGATACCGCTCGC
CGCAGCCGAACGACCGAGCGCAGCGAGTCAGTGAGCGAGGAAGCGGAAGAGCGCCCAATACGCAAACCGC
CTCTCCCCGCGCGTTGGCCGATTCATTAATGCAGCTGGCACGACAGGTTTCCCGACTGGAAAGCGGGCAG
TGAGCGCAACGCAATTAATACGCGTACCGCTAGCCAGGAAGAGTTTGTAGAAACGCAAAAAGGCCATCCG
TCAGGATGGCCTTCTGCTTAGTTTGATGCCTGGCAGTTTATGGCGGGCGTCCTGCCCGCCACCCTCCGGG
CCGTTGCTTCACAACGTTCAAATCCGCTCCCGGCGGATTTGTCCTACTCAGGAGAGCGTTCACCGACAAA
CAACAGATAAAACGAAAGGCCCAGTCTTCCGACTGAGCCTTTCGTTTTATTTGATGCCTGGCAGTTCCCT
ACTCTCGCGTTAACGCTAGCATGGATGTTTTCCCAGTCACGACGTTGTAAAACGACGGCCAGTCTTAAGC
TCGGGCCCCAAATAATGATTTTATTTTGACTGATAGTGACCTGTTCGTTGCAACACATTGATGAGCAATG
CTTTTTTATAATGCCAACTTTGTACAAAAAAGCAGGCTCCACCATGATGTGCCTGGAGTGTGCATCCGCC
GCAGCAGGAGGAGCAGAGGAGGAGGAGGCCGACGCCGAGCGGAGAAGGCGCCGGAGAGGCGCCCAGAGGG
GCGCCGGCGGCAGCGGCTGCTGTGGAGCAAGGGGAGCAGGAGGAGCAGGCGTGTCCGCCGCCGGCGATGA
GGTGCAGACCCTGAGCGGCTCCGTGAGGCGCGCCCCAACAGGCCCCCCTGGCACCCCAGGCACACCCGGC
TGTGCAGCAACCGCAAAGGGACCAGGAGCACAGCAGCCCAAGCCTGCCTCTCTGGGAAGGGGAAGGGGAG
CAGCAGCAGCAATCCTGAGCCTGGGCAACGTGCTGAATTACCTGGACCGGTATACAGTGGCCGGCGTGCT
GCTGGACATCCAGCAGCACTTCGGCGTGAAGGATAGAGGCGCCGGCCTGCTGCAGTCCGTGTTCATCTGT
TCTTTTATGGTGGCCGCCCCAATCTTCGGCTACCTGGGCGATCGGTTTAACAGAAAAGTGATCCTGAGCT
GCGGCATCTTCTTTTGGTCCGCCGTGACCTTCAGCTCCTCTTTTATCCCCCAGCAGTACTTCTGGCTGCT
GGTGCTGTCCAGGGGACTGGTGGGAATCGGAGAGGCCTCTTATAGCACCATCGCCCCCACAATCATCGGC
GACCTGTTTACCAAGAATACCAGAACACTGATGCTGAGCGTGTTCTACTTTGCCATCCCTCTGGGCTCCG
GCCTGGGCTATATCACAGGAAGCTCCGTGAAGCAGGCAGCAGGCGATTGGCACTGGGCACTGAGGGTGAG
CCCTGTGCTGGGCATGATCACCGGCACACTGATCCTGATCCTGGTGCCAGCCACCAAGAGGGGACACGCA
GACCAGCTGGGCGATCAGCTGAAGGCCCGGACATCCTGGCTGAGAGACATGAAGGCCCTGATCCGGAACA
GATCTTACGTGTTCTCTAGCCTGGCCACCTCCGCCGTGTCTTTTGCCACAGGCGCCCTGGGCATGTGGAT
CCCTCTGTATCTGCACAGGGCCCAGGTGGTGCAGAAGACCGCCGAGACATGCAATTCTCCACCCTGTGGC
GCCAAGGACAGCCTGATCTTCGGCGCCATCACCTGTTTCACAGGCTTTCTGGGCGTGGTGACCGGAGCAG
GAGCAACAAGGTGGTGCCGCCTGAAGACCCAGAGGGCAGATCCACTGGTGTGCGCAGTGGGAATGCTGGG
ATCCGCCATCTTCATCTGCCTGATCTTTGTGGCCGCCAAGTCCTCTATCGTGGGCGCCTACATCTGCATC
TTCGTGGGCGAGACCCTGCTGTTTTCTAACTGGGCCATCACAGCCGACATCCTGATGTATGTGGTCATCC
CTACCAGGAGAGCAACAGCAGTGGCCCTGCAGAGCTTCACCTCCCACCTGCTGGGCGATGCAGGATCCCC
ATACCTGATCGGCTTTATCTCTGACCTGATCAGGCAGTCTACAAAGGATAGCCCCCTGTGGGAGTTCCTG
AGCCTGGGCTATGCCCTGATGCTGTGCCCTTTTGTGGTGGTGCTGGGCGGCATGTTCTTTCTGGCCACCG
CCCTGTTCTTCGTGAGCGATAGGGCAAGGGCAGAGCAGCAAGTGAATCAGCTGGCCATGCCTCCAGCCAG
CGTGAAGGTGGACCCAGCTTTCTTGTACAAAGTTGGCATTATAAGAAAGCATTGCTTATCAATTTGTTGC
AACGAACAGGTCACTATCAGTCAAAATAAAATCATTATTTGCCATCCAGCTGATATCCCCTATAGTGAGT
CGTATTACATGGTCATAGCTGTTTCCTGGCAGCTCTGGCCCGTGTCTCAAAATCTCTGATGTTACATTGC
ACAAGATAAAAATATATCATCATGAACAATAAAACTGTCTGCTTACATAAACAGTAATACAAGGGGTGTT
ATGAGCCATATTCAACGGGAAACGTCGAGGCCGCGATTAAATTCCAACATGGATGCTGATTTATATGGGT
ATAAATGGGCTCGCGATAATGTCGGGCAATCAGGTGCGACAATCTATCGCTTGTATGGGAAGCCCGATGC
GCCAGAGTTGTTTCTGAAACATGGCAAAGGTAGCGTTGCCAATGATGTTACAGATGAGATGGTCAGACTA
AACTGGCTGACGGAATTTATGCCTCTTCCGACCATCAAGCATTTTATCCGTACTCCTGATGATGCATGGT
TACTCACCACTGCGATCCCCGGAAAAACAGCATTCCAGGTATTAGAAGAATATCCTGATTCAGGTGAAAA
TATTGTTGATGCGCTGGCAGTGTTCCTGCGCCGGTTGCATTCGATTCCTGTTTGTAATTGTCCTTTTAAC
AGCGATCGCGTATTTCGTCTCGCTCAGGCGCAATCACGAATGAATAACGGTTTGGTTGATGCGAGTGATT
TTGATGACGAGCGTAATGGCTGGCCTGTTGAACAAGTCTGGAAAGAAATGCATAAACTTTTGCCATTCTC
ACCGGATTCAGTCGTCACTCATGGTGATTTCTCACTTGATAACCTTATTTTTGACGAGGGGAAATTAATA
GGTTGTATTGATGTTGGACGAGTCGGAATCGCAGACCGATACCAGGATCTTGCCATCCTATGGAACTGCC
TCGGTGAGTTTTCTCCTTCATTACAGAAACGGCTTTTTCAAAAATATGGTATTGATAATCCTGATATGAA
TAAATTGCAGTTTCATTTGATGCTCGATGAGTTTTTCTAATCAGAATTGGTTAATTGGTTGTAACACTGG
CAGAGCATTACGCTGACTTGACGGGACGGCGCAAGCTCATGACCAAAATCCCTTAACGTGAGTTACGCGT
CGTTCCACTGAGCGTCAGACCCCGTAGAAAAGATCAAAGGATCTTCTTGAGATCCTTTTTTTCTGCGCGT
AATCTGCTGCTTGCAAACAAAAAAACCACCGCTACCAGCGGTGGTTTGTTTGCCGGATCAAGAGCTACCA
ACTCTTTTTCCGAAGGTAACTGGCTTCAGCAGAGCGCAGATACCAAATACTGTTCTTCTAGTGTAGCCGT
AGTTAGGCCACCACTTCAAGAACTCTGTAGCACCGCCTACATACCTCGCTCTGCTAATCCTGTTACCAGT
GGCTGCTGCCAGTGGCGATAAGTCGTGTCTTACCGGGTTGGACTCAAGACGATAGTTACCGGATAAGGCG
CAGCGGTCGGGCTGAACGGGGGGTTCGTGCACACAGCCCAGCTTGGAGCGAACGACCTACACCGAACTGA
GATACCTACAGCGTGAGCTATGAGAAAGCGCCACGCTTCCCGAAGGGAGAAAGGCGGACAGGTATCCGGT
AAGCGGCAGGGTCGGAACAGGAGAGCGCACGAGGGAGCTTCCAGGGGGAAACGCCTGGTATCTTTATAGT
CCTGTCGGGTTTCGCCACCTCTGACTTGAGCGTCGATTTTTGTGATGCTCGTCAGGGGGGCGGAGCCTAT
GGAAAAACGCCAGCAACGCGGCCTTTTTACGGTTCCTGGCCTTTTGCTGGCCTTTTGCTCACATGTT
