>Addgene plasmid #132307 | pDONR221_SPNS2 | depositor partial sequence | sequence record 254014 | Codon-optimized ORF of SPNS2
ATGATGTGCCTGGAGTGTGCATCCGCCGCAGCAGGAGGAGCAGAGGAGGAGGAGGCCGACGCCGAGCGGA
GAAGGCGCCGGAGAGGCGCCCAGAGGGGCGCCGGCGGCAGCGGCTGCTGTGGAGCAAGGGGAGCAGGAGG
AGCAGGCGTGTCCGCCGCCGGCGATGAGGTGCAGACCCTGAGCGGCTCCGTGAGGCGCGCCCCAACAGGC
CCCCCTGGCACCCCAGGCACACCCGGCTGTGCAGCAACCGCAAAGGGACCAGGAGCACAGCAGCCCAAGC
CTGCCTCTCTGGGAAGGGGAAGGGGAGCAGCAGCAGCAATCCTGAGCCTGGGCAACGTGCTGAATTACCT
GGACCGGTATACAGTGGCCGGCGTGCTGCTGGACATCCAGCAGCACTTCGGCGTGAAGGATAGAGGCGCC
GGCCTGCTGCAGTCCGTGTTCATCTGTTCTTTTATGGTGGCCGCCCCAATCTTCGGCTACCTGGGCGATC
GGTTTAACAGAAAAGTGATCCTGAGCTGCGGCATCTTCTTTTGGTCCGCCGTGACCTTCAGCTCCTCTTT
TATCCCCCAGCAGTACTTCTGGCTGCTGGTGCTGTCCAGGGGACTGGTGGGAATCGGAGAGGCCTCTTAT
AGCACCATCGCCCCCACAATCATCGGCGACCTGTTTACCAAGAATACCAGAACACTGATGCTGAGCGTGT
TCTACTTTGCCATCCCTCTGGGCTCCGGCCTGGGCTATATCACAGGAAGCTCCGTGAAGCAGGCAGCAGG
CGATTGGCACTGGGCACTGAGGGTGAGCCCTGTGCTGGGCATGATCACCGGCACACTGATCCTGATCCTG
GTGCCAGCCACCAAGAGGGGACACGCAGACCAGCTGGGCGATCAGCTGAAGGCCCGGACATCCTGGCTGA
GAGACATGAAGGCCCTGATCCGGAACAGATCTTACGTGTTCTCTAGCCTGGCCACCTCCGCCGTGTCTTT
TGCCACAGGCGCCCTGGGCATGTGGATCCCTCTGTATCTGCACAGGGCCCAGGTGGTGCAGAAGACCGCC
GAGACATGCAATTCTCCACCCTGTGGCGCCAAGGACAGCCTGATCTTCGGCGCCATCACCTGTTTCACAG
GCTTTCTGGGCGTGGTGACCGGAGCAGGAGCAACAAGGTGGTGCCGCCTGAAGACCCAGAGGGCAGATCC
ACTGGTGTGCGCAGTGGGAATGCTGGGATCCGCCATCTTCATCTGCCTGATCTTTGTGGCCGCCAAGTCC
TCTATCGTGGGCGCCTACATCTGCATCTTCGTGGGCGAGACCCTGCTGTTTTCTAACTGGGCCATCACAG
CCGACATCCTGATGTATGTGGTCATCCCTACCAGGAGAGCAACAGCAGTGGCCCTGCAGAGCTTCACCTC
CCACCTGCTGGGCGATGCAGGATCCCCATACCTGATCGGCTTTATCTCTGACCTGATCAGGCAGTCTACA
AAGGATAGCCCCCTGTGGGAGTTCCTGAGCCTGGGCTATGCCCTGATGCTGTGCCCTTTTGTGGTGGTGC
TGGGCGGCATGTTCTTTCTGGCCACCGCCCTGTTCTTCGTGAGCGATAGGGCAAGGGCAGAGCAGCAAGT
GAATCAGCTGGCCATGCCTCCAGCCAGCGTGAAGGTG
